Addgene plasmid #235143: pAAV-hSyn-DD-T6B-WT-YFP
Purpose: Expresses the inducible T6B peptide fused with DHFR and YFP under the human synapsin promoter
Depositing lab: Giordano Lippi. Depositing organization: Scripps California (The Scripps Research Institute). Publication: MicroRNA mechanisms instructing Purkinje cell specification. Zolboot N, Xiao Y, Du JX, Ghanem MM, Choi SY, Junn MJ, Zampa F, Huang Z, MacRae IJ, Lippi G. Neuron. 2025 Apr 1:S0896-6273(25)00181-3. doi: 10.1016/j.neuron.2025.03.009. PubMed 40179877.
Backbone
  Vector backbone: pAAV
  Vector type: AAV
Growth in bacteria
  Bacterial resistance: Ampicillin, 100 μg/mL
  Growth temperature: 37°C
  Growth strain: NEB Stable
  Copy number: High Copy
Gene/Insert
  Gene/Insert name: DHFR-fused T6B peptide
  Species: H. sapiens (human)
  Promoter: hSyn
  Cloning method: Restriction Enzyme; 5′ cloning site XhoI (not destroyed); 3′ cloning site SalI (not destroyed)
Terms and licenses: Academic/Nonprofit Terms; Industry Terms: Not Available to Industry
Depositor comments: Please visit https://doi.org/10.1101/2023.09.28.560023 for bioRxiv preprint.
How to cite: pAAV-hSyn-DD-T6B-WT-YFP was a gift from Giordano Lippi (Addgene plasmid # 235143 ; http://n2t.net/addgene:235143 ; RRID:Addgene_235143)
