[The description below was written by a language model from this plasmid's Addgene catalogue record and pLannotate feature annotations shown in this document.]
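Description:
pAAV-hSyn-DD-T6B-WT-YFP is an adeno-associated virus transfer plasmid of about 5.75 kb, built on a pAAV backbone for delivering a neuron-restricted, inducible expression cassette. The bacterial portion carries a high-copy ColE1/pUC-type origin, an ampicillin resistance gene (β-lactamase) with its own promoter, and an f1 phage origin. Short fragments of the pBR322 bom and rop regions are also annotated. Two AAV2 inverted terminal repeats flank the payload and provide the cis signals for replication and packaging of the intervening DNA into recombinant AAV particles when rep, cap and helper functions are supplied in trans. The recommended recombination-deficient host strain is consistent with the known instability of ITRs.

Between the ITRs, the human synapsin I promoter drives a single fusion open reading frame. It begins with E. coli dihydrofolate reductase (folA), which the "DD" in the name and the "inducible" purpose suggest acts as a destabilizing domain. Such domains normally send the fusion for degradation unless a stabilizing ligand is present, though the record names no ligand. EYFP lies at the downstream end of the fusion as a fluorescent reporter. The unannotated interval between DHFR and EYFP presumably holds the T6B peptide, recorded as wild-type and of human origin, but the feature table does not mark it. A WPRE and a bovine growth hormone polyadenylation signal follow to enhance transcript stability and 3′ end processing. Gateway attB4 and attB2 sites bracket the promoter–fusion unit, probably remnants of recombinational cloning, while the catalogue lists XhoI and SalI as the insert cloning sites. The record does not describe how T6B acts. The associated publication concerns microRNA mechanisms in Purkinje cell specification, which points to use in temporally controlled studies of microRNA function in neurons.
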