Features (pLannotate 1.2.2; 16 found; start..end, strand, type, name):
      1..141     -  repeat_region  AAV2 ITR: inverted terminal repeat of adeno-associated virus serotype 2 inverted
    148..168     +  protein_bind   attB4: mutant version of attB; core recombination site for the Gateway® BP reaction BP Clonase™
    175..622     +  promoter       hSyn promoter: human synapsin I promoter; confers neuron-specific expression (Kügler et al., 2003)
    659..1135    +  CDS            folA: DYR_ECOLI - Also known as tmrA. Experimental evidence at protein level: Swiss-Prot protein existence level 1. Key enzyme in folate metabolism. Catalyzes an essential reaction for de novo glycine and purine synthesis, and for DNA precursor synthesis. From Escherichia coli (strain K12).
   1415..2134    +  CDS            EYFP: enhanced YFP mammalian codon-optimized
   2144..2164    -  protein_bind   attB2: mutant version of attB; core recombination site for the Gateway® BP reaction BP Clonase™
   2175..2763    +  misc_feature   WPRE: woodchuck hepatitis virus posttranscriptional regulatory element
   2799..2910    +  polyA_signal   bGH poly(A) signal: bovine growth hormone polyadenylation signal
   3014..3154    +  repeat_region  AAV2 ITR: inverted terminal repeat of adeno-associated virus serotype 2 inverted
   3159..3210    -  misc_feature   bom (fragment): basis of mobility region from pBR322
   3229..3684    +  rep_origin     f1 ori (sequence partly withheld): f1 bacteriophage origin of replication; arrow indicates direction of (+) strand synthesis
   3685..3734    -  misc_feature   bom (fragment): basis of mobility region from pBR322
   3836..3871    -  CDS            rop (fragment): Rop protein, which maintains plasmids at low copy number; rop
   3966..4070    +  promoter       AmpR promoter: bla
   4071..4931    +  CDS            AmpR: β-lactamase; bla; confers resistance to ampicillin, carbenicillin, and related antibiotics
   5102..5690    +  rep_origin     ori: high-copy-number ColE1/pMB1/pBR322/pUC origin of replication
>Addgene plasmid #235143 | pAAV-hSyn-DD-T6B-WT-YFP | addgene full sequence | sequence record 469892 | Addgene NGS Result
CCTGCAGGCAGCTGCGCGCTCGCTCGCTCACTGAGGCCGCCCGGGCAAAGCCCGGGCGTCGGGCGACCTT
TGGTCGCCCGGCCTCAGTGAGCGAGCGAGCGCGCAGAGAGGGAGTGGCCAACTCCATCACTAGGGGTTCC
TTCTAGACAACTTTGTATAGAAAAGTTGACTAGTAGTGCAAGTGGGTTTTAGGACCAGGATGAGGCGGGG
TGGGGGTGCCTACCTGACGACCGACCCCGACCCACTGGACAAGCACCCAACCCCCATTCCCCAAATTGCG
CATCCCCTATCAGAGAGGGGGAGGGGAAACAGGATGCGGCGAGGCGCGTGCGCACTGCCAGCTTCAGCAC
CGCGGACAGTGCCTTCGCCCCCGCCTGGCGGCGCGCGCCACCGCCGCCTCAGCACTGAAGGCGCGCTGAC
GTCACTCGCCGGTCCCCCGCAAACTCCCCTTCCCGGCCACCTTGGTCGCGTCCGCGCCGCCGCCGGCCCA
GCCGGACCGCACCACGCGAGGCGCGAGATAGGGGGGCACGGGCGCGACCATCTGCGCTGCGGCGCCGGCG
ACTCAGCGCTGCCTCAGTCTGCGGTGGGCAGCGGAGGAGTCGTGTCGTGCCTGAGAGCGCAGTCGATCTA
GACGATAAGGGCGAATCTCGAGGCCACCATGATCTCTCTGATTGCCGCTCTGGCCGTGGACTACGTGATC
GGGATGGAAAACGCTATGCCATGGAATCTGCCCGCCGATCTGGCTTGGTTCAAGAGGAACACCCTGAACA
AGCCAGTGATCATGGGCAGATACACTTGGGAGTCCATTGGCCGGCCCCTGCCTGGACGCAAGAACATCAT
TCTGAGCTCCCAGCCCTCTACCGACGACAGGGTGACATGGGTGAAAAGTGTGGACGAAGCCATTGCCGCT
TGCGGAGATGTGCCCGAGATCATGGTCATCGGCGGAGGGAGAGTGATCGAGCAGTTCCTGCCTAAGGCCC
AGAAACTGTACCTGACTCACATTGACGCTGAGGTGGAAGGGGACACCCATTTTCCTGATTATGAGCCAGA
CGATTGGGAAAGCGTGTTCTCCGAGTTTCACGACGCCGATGCTCAGAATTCTCATAGTTATTGCTTTGAG
ATCCTGGAAAGGAGACGCGGCCGCGATTGTCAGGCTGTCTTGCAGACTCTTTTGAGCCGAACTGATTTGG
ACCCCAGGGTGCTCTCAAACACTGGCTGGGGCCAAACTCAAATTAAGCAGGACACAGTGTGGGACATTGA
AGAGGTGCCAAGGCCTGAGGGGAAATCTGACAAAGGAACTGAGGGGTGGGAGAGCGCTGCCACACAGACC
AAGAACTCAGGGGGCTGGGGAGATGCACCCAGCCAAAGCAATCAAATGAAGTCTGGATGGGGGGAGCTCG
TCGCCACCGGATCCATGGTGAGCAAGGGCGAGGAGCTGTTCACCGGGGTGGTGCCCATCCTGGTCGAGCT
GGACGGCGACGTAAACGGCCACAAGTTCAGCGTGTCCGGCGAGGGCGAGGGCGATGCCACCTACGGCAAG
CTGACCCTGAAGTTCATCTGCACCACCGGCAAGCTGCCCGTGCCCTGGCCCACCCTCGTGACCACCTTCG
GCTACGGCCTGCAGTGCTTCGCCCGCTACCCCGACCACATGAAGCAGCACGACTTCTTCAAGTCCGCCAT
GCCCGAAGGCTACGTCCAGGAGCGCACCATCTTCTTCAAGGACGACGGCAACTACAAGACCCGCGCCGAG
GTGAAGTTCGAGGGCGACACCCTGGTGAACCGCATCGAGCTGAAGGGCATCGACTTCAAGGAGGACGGCA
ACATCCTGGGGCACAAGCTGGAGTACAACTACAACAGCCACAACGTCTATATCATGGCCGACAAGCAGAA
GAACGGCATCAAGGTGAACTTCAAGATCCGCCACAACATCGAGGACGGCAGCGTGCAGCTCGCCGACCAC
TACCAGCAGAACACCCCCATCGGCGACGGCCCCGTGCTGCTGCCCGACAACCACTACCTGAGCTACCAGT
CCGCCCTGAGCAAAGACCCCAACGAGAAGCGCGATCACATGGTCCTGCTGGAGTTCGTGACCGCCGCCGG
GATCACTCTCGGCATGGACGAGCTGTACAAGTAAGTCGACACCCAGCTTTCTTGTACAAAGTGGGAATTC
CGATAATCAACCTCTGGATTACAAAATTTGTGAAAGATTGACTGGTATTCTTAACTATGTTGCTCCTTTT
ACGCTATGTGGATACGCTGCTTTAATGCCTTTGTATCATGCTATTGCTTCCCGTATGGCTTTCATTTTCT
CCTCCTTGTATAAATCCTGGTTGCTGTCTCTTTATGAGGAGTTGTGGCCCGTTGTCAGGCAACGTGGCGT
GGTGTGCACTGTGTTTGCTGACGCAACCCCCACTGGTTGGGGCATTGCCACCACCTGTCAGCTCCTTTCC
GGGACTTTCGCTTTCCCCCTCCCTATTGCCACGGCGGAACTCATCGCCGCCTGCCTTGCCCGCTGCTGGA
CAGGGGCTCGGCTGTTGGGCACTGACAATTCCGTGGTGTTGTCGGGGAAGCTGACGTCCTTTCCATGGCT
GCTCGCCTGTGTTGCCACCTGGATTCTGCGCGGGACGTCCTTCTGCTACGTCCCTTCGGCCCTCAATCCA
GCGGACCTTCCTTCCCGCGGCCTGCTGCCGGCTCTGCGGCCTCTTCCGCGTCTTCGCCTTCGCCCTCAGA
CGAGTCGGATCTCCCTTTGGGCCGCCTCCCCGCATCGGGAATTCCTAGAGCTCGCTGATCAGCCTCGACT
GTGCCTTCTAGTTGCCAGCCATCTGTTGTTTGCCCCTCCCCCGTGCCTTCCTTGACCCTGGAAGGTGCCA
CTCCCACTGTCCTTTCCTAATAAAATGAGGAAATTGCATCGCATTGTCTGAGTAGGTGTCATTCTATTCT
GGGGGGTGGGGTGGGGCAGGACAGCAAGGGGGAGGATTGGGAAGAGAATAGCAGGCATGCTGGGGAGGGC
CGCAGGAACCCCTAGTGATGGAGTTGGCCACTCCCTCTCTGCGCGCTCGCTCGCTCACTGAGGCCGGGCG
ACCAAAGGTCGCCCGACGCCCGGGCTTTGCCCGGGCGGCCTCAGTGAGCGAGCGAGCGCGCAGCTGCCTG
CAGGGGCGCCTGATGCGGTATTTTCTCCTTACGCATCTGTGCGGTATTTCACACCGCATA
[95 nt withheld, positions 3211-3305]
T
[46 nt withheld, positions 3307-3352]
C
[141 nt withheld, positions 3354-3494]
CCTTTGACGTTGGAGTCCACGTTCTTT
[37 nt withheld, positions 3522-3558]
ACTCTATCTCGGGCTATTCTTTTGATTTATAAGGGATTTTGCCGATTTCGGTCTATTGGTTAAAAAATGA
GCTGATTTAACAAAAATTTAACGCGAATTTTAACAAAATATTAACGTTTACAATTTTATGGTGCACTCTC
AGTACAATCTGCTCTGATGCCGCATAGTTAAGCCAGCCCCGACACCCGCCAACACCCGCTGACGCGCCCT
GACGGGCTTGTCTGCTCCCGGCATCCGCTTACAGACAAGCTGTGACCGTCTCCGGGAGCTGCATGTGTCA
GAGGTTTTCACCGTCATCACCGAAACGCGCGAGACGAAAGGGCCTCGTGATACGCCTATTTTTATAGGTT
AATGTCATGATAATAATGGTTTCTTAGACGTCAGGTGGCACTTTTCGGGGAAATGTGCGCGGAACCCCTA
TTTGTTTATTTTTCTAAATACATTCAAATATGTATCCGCTCATGAGACAATAACCCTGATAAATGCTTCA
ATAATATTGAAAAAGGAAGAGTATGAGTATTCAACATTTCCGTGTCGCCCTTATTCCCTTTTTTGCGGCA
TTTTGCCTTCCTGTTTTTGCTCACCCAGAAACGCTGGTGAAAGTAAAAGATGCTGAAGATCAGTTGGGTG
CACGAGTGGGTTACATCGAACTGGATCTCAACAGCGGTAAGATCCTTGAGAGTTTTCGCCCCGAAGAACG
TTTTCCAATGATGAGCACTTTTAAAGTTCTGCTATGTGGCGCGGTATTATCCCGTATTGACGCCGGGCAA
GAGCAACTCGGTCGCCGCATACACTATTCTCAGAATGACTTGGTTGAGTACTCACCAGTCACAGAAAAGC
ATCTTACGGATGGCATGACAGTAAGAGAATTATGCAGTGCTGCCATAACCATGAGTGATAACACTGCGGC
CAACTTACTTCTGACAACGATCGGAGGACCGAAGGAGCTAACCGCTTTTTTGCACAACATGGGGGATCAT
GTAACTCGCCTTGATCGTTGGGAACCGGAGCTGAATGAAGCCATACCAAACGACGAGCGTGACACCACGA
TGCCTGTAGCAATGGCAACAACGTTGCGCAAACTATTAACTGGCGAACTACTTACTCTAGCTTCCCGGCA
ACAATTAATAGACTGGATGGAGGCGGATAAAGTTGCAGGACCACTTCTGCGCTCGGCCCTTCCGGCTGGC
TGGTTTATTGCTGATAAATCTGGAGCCGGTGAGCGTGGAAGCCGCGGTATCATTGCAGCACTGGGGCCAG
ATGGTAAGCCCTCCCGTATCGTAGTTATCTACACGACGGGGAGTCAGGCAACTATGGATGAACGAAATAG
ACAGATCGCTGAGATAGGTGCCTCACTGATTAAGCATTGGTAACTGTCAGACCAAGTTTACTCATATATA
CTTTAGATTGATTTAAAACTTCATTTTTAATTTAAAAGGATCTAGGTGAAGATCCTTTTTGATAATCTCA
TGACCAAAATCCCTTAACGTGAGTTTTCGTTCCACTGAGCGTCAGACCCCGTAGAAAAGATCAAAGGATC
TTCTTGAGATCCTTTTTTTCTGCGCGTAATCTGCTGCTTGCAAACAAAAAAACCACCGCTACCAGCGGTG
GTTTGTTTGCCGGATCAAGAGCTACCAACTCTTTTTCCGAAGGTAACTGGCTTCAGCAGAGCGCAGATAC
CAAATACTGTTCTTCTAGTGTAGCCGTAGTTAGGCCACCACTTCAAGAACTCTGTAGCACCGCCTACATA
CCTCGCTCTGCTAATCCTGTTACCAGTGGCTGCTGCCAGTGGCGATAAGTCGTGTCTTACCGGGTTGGAC
TCAAGACGATAGTTACCGGATAAGGCGCAGCGGTCGGGCTGAACGGGGGGTTCGTGCACACAGCCCAGCT
TGGAGCGAACGACCTACACCGAACTGAGATACCTACAGCGTGAGCTATGAGAAAGCGCCACGCTTCCCGA
AGGGAGAAAGGCGGACAGGTATCCGGTAAGCGGCAGGGTCGGAACAGGAGAGCGCACGAGGGAGCTTCCA
GGGGGAAACGCCTGGTATCTTTATAGTCCTGTCGGGTTTCGCCACCTCTGACTTGAGCGTCGATTTTTGT
GATGCTCGTCAGGGGGGCGGAGCCTATGGAAAAACGCCAGCAACGCGGCCTTTTTACGGTTCCTGGCCTT
TTGCTGGCCTTTTGCTCACATGT
